Addgene plasmid #162891: C121-E12: NanoLuc
Purpose: Standard Gateway entry clone encoding NanoLuc luciferase
Depositing lab: Dominic Esposito. Depositing organization: National Cancer Institute (NCI). Publication: Combinatorial assembly of clone libraries using site-specific recombination. Wall VE, Garvey LA, Mehalko JL, Procter LV, Esposito D. Methods Mol Biol. 2014;1116:193-208. doi: 10.1007/978-1-62703-764-8_14. PubMed 24395366.
Backbone
  Vector backbone: pDonr253
  Vector type: Synthetic Biology
Growth in bacteria
  Bacterial resistance: Spectinomycin, 50 μg/mL
  Growth temperature: 37°C
  Growth strain: DH5alpha
  Copy number: High Copy
Gene/Insert
  Gene/Insert name: Nanoluciferase (alt name: Nanoluc)
  Species: Synthetic
  Cloning method: Gateway Cloning
Terms and licenses: Academic/Nonprofit Terms; Industry Terms: Not Available to Industry
How to cite: C121-E12: NanoLuc was a gift from Dominic Esposito (Addgene plasmid # 162891 ; http://n2t.net/addgene:162891 ; RRID:Addgene_162891)
