[The description below was written by a language model from this plasmid's Addgene catalogue record and pLannotate feature annotations shown in this document.]
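Description:
C121-E12: NanoLuc is a Gateway entry clone built in the pDonr253 donor backbone and catalogued as a synthetic biology vector. The sequenced plasmid is about 3.7 kb. It is propagated in E. coli from a high-copy ColE1/pUC-type origin and selected with spectinomycin. Resistance comes from an aadA aminoglycoside adenylyltransferase gene (SmR), which lies downstream of a fragment of a class 1 integron Pc promoter. Several backbone remnants are also annotated: short lacI, lacZα, gentamicin-resistance and traJ fragments, an incP oriT, and pieces of the pUC multiple cloning site. These appear to be leftovers of vector construction rather than functional parts of the design.

The payload is a synthetic NanoLuc (nanoluciferase) coding sequence. The annotation software matched it to the catalytic subunit of the Oplophorus gracilirostris (luminous shrimp) luciferase, the coelenterazine-oxidising, blue-light-emitting enzyme. The open reading frame is flanked by two attL-type Gateway recombination sites in opposite orientations. The software labels both as attL3, so the record does not settle their exact identity, although the catalogue describes the plasmid as a standard entry clone. The rrnB T1 and T2 terminators sit upstream of the cassette and insulate it from read-through transcription. A T7 promoter lies just beyond the downstream att site and points back toward the insert. No expression promoter for the luciferase is annotated, which fits an entry clone that is not meant to express its cargo directly. The plasmid instead supplies the NanoLuc ORF for LR Clonase transfer into destination vectors, which provide the promoter, tags and host-specific elements. The associated publication concerns combinatorial assembly of clone libraries by site-specific recombination.
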