Features (pLannotate 1.2.2; 16 found; start..end, strand, type, name):
    121..213     +  CDS            lacI (fragment): lac repressor; lacI; The lac repressor binds to the lac operator to inhibit transcription in E. coli. This inhibition can be relieved by adding lactose or isopropyl-β-D-thiogalactopyranoside (IPTG).
    268..295     -  terminator     rrnB T2 terminator: transcription terminator T2 from the E. coli rrnB gene
    427..470     +  terminator     rrnB T1 terminator: Escherichia coli rrnB; transcription terminator T1 from the E. coli rrnB gene
    517..553     -  CDS            lacZα (fragment): LacZα fragment of β-galactosidase; lacZ fragment
    570..665     +  protein_bind   attL3: mutant version of attL; recombination site for the Gateway® LR reaction LR Clonase™
    671..1183    +  CDS            LUCI_OPLGR (fragment): Experimental evidence at protein level: Swiss-Prot protein existence level 1. Catalytic subunit of oplophorus-luciferin 2-monooxygenase. Oxidoreductase that converts coelenterazine (the oplophorus luciferin) to coelenteramide under emission of blue light with a maximum at 454 nm. Is also active with bisdeoxycoelenterazine. From Oplophorus gracilirostris (Luminous shrimp).
   1188..1283    -  protein_bind   attL3: mutant version of attL; recombination site for the Gateway® LR reaction LR Clonase™
   1302..1320    -  promoter       T7 promoter: promoter for bacteriophage T7 RNA polymerase
   1510..1533    +  promoter       Pc promoter (fragment): intI1 (promoter lies within the coding sequence); class 1 integron promoter
   1709..1765    +  CDS            GmR (fragment): gentamycin acetyltransferase; aacC1; confers resistance to gentamycin
   1772..2563    +  CDS            SmR: aminoglycoside adenylyltransferase (Murphy, 1985); aadA; confers resistance to spectinomycin and streptomycin
   2567..2604    -  misc_feature   MCS (fragment): pUC18/19 multiple cloning site
   2607..2652    -  CDS            traJ (fragment): oriT-recognizing protein; traJ
   2685..2794    -  oriT           oriT: incP origin of transfer
   2931..2968    +  misc_feature   MCS (fragment): pUC18/19 multiple cloning site
   3054..3642    +  rep_origin     ori: high-copy-number ColE1/pMB1/pBR322/pUC origin of replication
>Addgene plasmid #162891 | C121-E12: NanoLuc | addgene full sequence | sequence record 330617 | Addgene NGS Result
CTTTCCTGCGTTATCCCCTGATTCTGTGGATAACCGTATTACCGCCTTTGAGTGAGCTGATACCGCTCGC
CGCAGCCGAACGACCGAGCGCAGCGAGTCAGTGAGCGAGGAAGCGGAAGAGCGCCCAATACGCAAACCGC
CTCTCCCCGCGCGTTGGCCGATTCATTAATGCAGCTGGCACGACAGGTTTCCCGACTGGAAAGCGGGCAG
TGAGCGCAACGCAATTAATACGCGTACCGCTAGCCAGGAAGAGTTTGTAGAAACGCAAAAAGGCCATCCG
TCAGGATGGCCTTCTGCTTAGTTTGATGCCTGGCAGTTTATGGCGGGCGTCCTGCCCGCCACCCTCCGGG
CCGTTGCTTCACAACGTTCAAATCCGCTCCCGGCGGATTTGTCCTACTCAGGAGAGCGTTCACCGACAAA
CAACAGATAAAACGAAAGGCCCAGTCTTCCGACTGAGCCTTTCGTTTTATTTGATGCCTGGCAGTTCCCT
ACTCTCGCGTTAACGCTAGCATGGATGTTTTCCCAGTCACGACGTTGTAAAACGACGGCCAGTCTTAAGC
TCGGGCCCCAAATAATGATTTTATTTTGACTGATAGTGACCTGTTCGTTGCAACAAATTGATGAGCAATG
CTTTTTTATAATGCCAACTTTGTACAAAAAAGTTGGCACCATGGTGTTTACTCTCGAGGATTTCGTCGGA
GATTGGCGCCAGACCGCCGGTTACAACCTTGACCAAGTGCTCGAACAGGGAGGAGTCAGCTCACTGTTCC
AGAATCTCGGGGTGTCTGTGACTCCTATCCAGCGCATCGTCCTTTCTGGCGAAAACGGGCTTAAGATCGA
CATCCATGTGATTATTCCCTACGAGGGACTGTCAGGCGACCAGATGGGGCAAATTGAAAAGATTTTCAAG
GTGGTGTATCCGGTCGACGATCACCACTTCAAGGTGATCCTCCATTATGGGACCCTGGTGATTGACGGAG
TGACCCCGAATATGATCGACTACTTCGGTCGGCCTTACGAAGGCATTGCTGTGTTCGACGGAAAGAAAAT
CACTGTCACCGGTACCCTCTGGAATGGTAACAAAATCATTGACGAGAGACTGATCAACCCTGACGGATCA
CTTCTGTTCCGGGTCACCATCAATGGGGTGACCGGTTGGAGGCTGTGCGAGCGCATCCTGGCCTAATCAA
CTTTCTTGTACAAAGTTGGCATTATAAGAAAGCATTGCTTATCAATTTGTTGCAACGAACAGGTCACTAT
CAGTCAAAATAAAATCATTATTTGCCATCCAGCTGATATCCCCTATAGTGAGTCGTATTACATGGTCATA
GCTGTTTCCTGGCAGCTCTGGCCCGTGTCTCAAAATCTCTGATGTTACATTGCACAAGATAAAAATATAT
CATCATGCCTCCTCTAGACCAGCCAGGACAGAAATGCCTCGACTTCGCTGCTACCCAAGGTTGCCGGGTG
ACGCACACCGTGGAAACGGATGAAGGCACGAACCCAGTGGACATAAGCCTGTTCGGTTCGTAAGCTGTAA
TGCAAGTAGCGTATGCGCTCACGCAACTGGTCCAGAACCTTGACCGAACGCAGCGGTGGTAACGGCGCAG
TGGCGGTTTTCATGGCTTGTTATGACTGTTTTTTTGGGGTACAGTCTATGCCTCGGGCATCCAAGCAGCA
AGCGCGTTACGCCGTGGGTCGATGTTTGATGTTATGGAGCAGCAACGATGTTACGCAGCAGGGCAGTCGC
CCTAAAACAAAGTTAAACATTATGAGGGAAGCGGTGATCGCCGAAGTATCGACTCAACTATCAGAGGTAG
TTGGCGTCATCGAGCGCCATCTCGAACCGACGTTGCTGGCCGTACATTTGTACGGCTCCGCAGTGGATGG
CGGCCTGAAGCCACACAGTGATATTGATTTGCTGGTTACGGTGACCGTAAGGCTTGATGAAACAACGCGG
CGAGCTTTGATCAACGACCTTTTGGAAACTTCGGCTTCCCCTGGAGAGAGCGAGATTCTCCGCGCTGTAG
AAGTCACCATTGTTGTGCACGACGACATCATTCCGTGGCGTTATCCAGCTAAGCGCGAACTGCAATTTGG
AGAATGGCAGCGCAATGACATTCTTGCAGGTATCTTCGAGCCAGCCACGATCGACATTGATCTGGCTATC
TTGCTGACAAAAGCAAGAGAACATAGCGTTGCCTTGGTAGGTCCAGCGGCGGAGGAACTCTTTGATCCGG
TTCCTGAACAGGATCTATTTGAGGCGCTAAATGAAACCTTAACGCTATGGAACTCGCCGCCCGACTGGGC
TGGCGATGAGCGAAATGTAGTGCTTACGTTGTCCCGCATTTGGTACAGCGCAGTAACCGGCAAAATCGCG
CCGAAGGATGTCGCTGCCGACTGGGCAATGGAGCGCCTGCCGGCCCAGTATCAGCCCGTCATACTTGAAG
CTAGACAGGCTTATCTTGGACAAGAAGAAGATCGCTTGGCCTCGCGCGCAGATCAGTTGGAAGAATTTGT
CCACTACGTGAAAGGCGAGATCACCAAGGTAGTCGGCAAATAACCCTCGACTCTAGAGGATCCCCGGGTA
CCGAGCTCGAATTCCGTGATAGGTGGGCTGCCCTTCCTGGTTGGCTTGGTTTCATCAGCCATCCGCTTGC
CCTCATCTGTTACGCCGGCGGTAGCCGGCCAGCCTCGCAGAGCAGGATTCCCGTTGAGCACCGCCAGGTG
CGAATAAGGGACAGTGAAGAAGGAACACCCGCTCGCGGGTGGGCCTACTTCACCTATCCTGCCCGGCTGA
CGCCGTTGGATACACCAAGGAAAGTCTACACGAACCCTTTGGCAAAATCCTGTATATCGTGCGAAAAAGG
ATGGATATACCGAAAAAATCGCTATAATGACCCCGAAGCAGGGTTATGCAGCGGAAAACGGAATTCGAGC
TCGGTACCCGGGGATCCTCTAGAGTCGAGCCACCCATGACCAAAATCCCTTAACGTGAGTTACGCGTCGT
TCCACTGAGCGTCAGACCCCGTAGAAAAGATCAAAGGATCTTCTTGAGATCCTTTTTTTCTGCGCGTAAT
CTGCTGCTTGCAAACAAAAAAACCACCGCTACCAGCGGTGGTTTGTTTGCCGGATCAAGAGCTACCAACT
CTTTTTCCGAAGGTAACTGGCTTCAGCAGAGCGCAGATACCAAATACTGTTCTTCTAGTGTAGCCGTAGT
TAGGCCACCACTTCAAGAACTCTGTAGCACCGCCTACATACCTCGCTCTGCTAATCCTGTTACCAGTGGC
TGCTGCCAGTGGCGATAAGTCGTGTCTTACCGGGTTGGACTCAAGACGATAGTTACCGGATAAGGCGCAG
CGGTCGGGCTGAACGGGGGGTTCGTGCACACAGCCCAGCTTGGAGCGAACGACCTACACCGAACTGAGAT
ACCTACAGCGTGAGCTATGAGAAAGCGCCACGCTTCCCGAAGGGAGAAAGGCGGACAGGTATCCGGTAAG
CGGCAGGGTCGGAACAGGAGAGCGCACGAGGGAGCTTCCAGGGGGAAACGCCTGGTATCTTTATAGTCCT
GTCGGGTTTCGCCACCTCTGACTTGAGCGTCGATTTTTGTGATGCTCGTCAGGGGGGCGGAGCCTATGGA
AAAACGCCAGCAACGCGGCCTTTTTACGGTTCCTGGCCTTTTGCTGGCCTTTTGCTCACATGTT
